Addgene plasmid #168080: cyterm-yeVenus pDRF1-GW
Purpose: Expresses Cyterm-yeVenus to check for monomericity.
Depositing lab: Bas Teusink. Depositing organization: Vrije Universiteit Amsterdam. Publication: In vivo characterisation of fluorescent proteins in budding yeast. Botman D, de Groot DH, Schmidt P, Goedhart J, Teusink B. Sci Rep. 2019 Feb 19;9(1):2234. doi: 10.1038/s41598-019-38913-z. PubMed 30783202.
Backbone
  Vector backbone: pDRF1-GW
  Vector type: Yeast Expression
  Selectable markers: URA3
Growth in bacteria
  Bacterial resistance: Ampicillin, 100 μg/mL
  Growth temperature: 37°C
  Growth strain: DH5alpha
  Copy number: High Copy
Gene/Insert
  Gene/Insert name: cyterm-yeVenus
  Species: Synthetic
  Cloning method: Restriction Enzyme; 5′ cloning site Unknown (unknown if destroyed); 3′ cloning site Unknown (unknown if destroyed)
Terms and licenses: Academic/Nonprofit Terms; Industry Terms: Not Available to Industry
How to cite: cyterm-yeVenus pDRF1-GW was a gift from Bas Teusink (Addgene plasmid # 168080 ; http://n2t.net/addgene:168080 ; RRID:Addgene_168080)
