[The description below was written by a language model from this plasmid's Addgene catalogue record and pLannotate feature annotations shown in this document.]
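Description:
cyterm-yeVenus pDRF1-GW is a yeast expression plasmid built on the pDRF1-GW backbone, an episomal E. coli–Saccharomyces cerevisiae shuttle vector. In yeast it is maintained through the 2μ origin of replication and selected by uracil prototrophy through the URA3 marker with its own promoter, which is also counterselectable with 5-FOA. In bacteria it replicates from a high-copy ColE1/pUC-type origin and is selected with ampicillin through β-lactamase. An f1 origin and remnants of lac, T7 and multiple cloning site sequences are carried over from the parental vectors.

The insert lies between attB1 and attB2 Gateway recombination sites and is followed by the ADH1 terminator. It consists of a short N-terminal fragment that the annotation matches to rabbit cytochrome P450 2C1 (the "CyTERM" segment), joined through linker sequence to a yeast codon-optimised fluorescent protein. The software labels this protein yeGFP, but the catalogue identifies it as the yellow variant yeVenus, so the label probably reflects close sequence similarity. The feature table does not annotate the yeast promoter driving the fusion. Only fragmentary matches to yeast genomic sequences (BRP1, a predicted ORF and a small ARG4 promoter piece) appear upstream of attB1, so the promoter identity is not stated in the record.

The stated purpose is to express Cyterm-yeVenus to check the fluorescent protein for monomericity. In assays of this kind, the P450-derived segment generally anchors the fluorescent protein to the cytoplasmic face of the endoplasmic reticulum. A tendency to oligomerise then reorganises the membranes into visible structures, whereas a truly monomeric protein leaves normal ER morphology. The construct comes from a study characterising fluorescent proteins in vivo in budding yeast.
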