Features (pLannotate 1.2.2; 28 found; start..end, strand, type, name):
    197..221     +  protein_bind   attB1: mutant version of attB; recombination site for the Gateway® BP reaction BP Clonase™
    222..245     +  misc_feature   MCS (fragment): multiple cloning site
    289..375     +  CDS            CYP2C1 (fragment): CP2C1_RABIT - Experimental evidence at protein level: Swiss-Prot protein existence level 1. Cytochromes P450 are a group of heme-thiolate monooxygenases. In liver microsomes, this enzyme is involved in an NADPH-dependent electron transport pathway. It oxidizes a variety of structurally unrelated compounds, including steroids, fatty acids, and xenobiotics. From Oryctolagus cuniculus (Rabbit).
    370..413     +  misc_feature   MCS (fragment): multiple cloning site
    427..1143    +  CDS            yeGFP: yeast-enhanced green fluorescent protein codons optimized for translation in S. cerevisiae and C. albicans
   1152..1176    -  protein_bind   attB2: mutant version of attB; recombination site for the Gateway® BP reaction BP Clonase™
   1204..1230    +  misc_feature   MCS (fragment): pBluescript multiple cloning site
   1239..1257    -  promoter       T7 promoter: promoter for bacteriophage T7 RNA polymerase
   1258..1401    +  CDS            ADH1 (fragment): ADH1_YEAST - Also known as ADC1. Experimental evidence at protein level: Swiss-Prot protein existence level 1. This isozyme preferentially catalyzes the conversion of primary unbranched alcohols to their corresponding aldehydes. Also shows activity toward secondary alcohols. From Saccharomyces cerevisiae (strain ATCC 204508 / S288c) (Baker's yeast).
   1405..1592    +  terminator     ADH1 terminator: S. cerevisiae ADH1; transcription terminator for the S. cerevisiae alcohol dehydrogenase 1 (ADH1) gene
   1600..1757    +  CDS            lacZα (fragment): LacZα fragment of β-galactosidase; lacZ fragment
   1763..1814    -  misc_feature   bom (fragment): basis of mobility region from pBR322
   1819..1902    +  CDS            RAF1 (fragment): RAF_YEAST - Experimental evidence at transcript level: Swiss-Prot protein existence level 2. Antagonizes transcriptional repression of recombinase FLP by REP1-REP2. May play a role in plasmid partitioning. From Saccharomyces cerevisiae (strain ATCC 204508 / S288c) (Baker's yeast).
   2056..3402    -  rep_origin     2μ ori: yeast 2μ plasmid origin of replication
   3407..3423    -  promoter       tet promoter (fragment): E. coli promoter for tetracycline efflux protein gene
   3513..4316    -  CDS            URA3: orotidine-5'-phosphate decarboxylase, required for uracil biosynthesis; S. cerevisiae URA3; yeast auxotrophic marker, counterselectable with 5-fluoroorotic acid (5-FOA)
   4317..4532    -  promoter       URA3 promoter: S. cerevisiae URA3
   4643..4747    +  promoter       AmpR promoter: bla
   4748..5608    +  CDS            AmpR: β-lactamase; bla; confers resistance to ampicillin, carbenicillin, and related antibiotics
   5779..6367    +  rep_origin     ori: high-copy-number ColE1/pMB1/pBR322/pUC origin of replication
   6550..6642    +  CDS            lacI (fragment): lac repressor; lacI; The lac repressor binds to the lac operator to inhibit transcription in E. coli. This inhibition can be relieved by adding lactose or isopropyl-β-D-thiogalactopyranoside (IPTG).
   6655..6676    +  protein_bind   CAP binding site: CAP binding activates transcription in the presence of cAMP. E. coli catabolite activator protein
   6691..6721    +  promoter       lac promoter: promoter for the E. coli lac operon
   6729..6745    +  protein_bind   lac operator: The lac repressor binds to the lac operator to inhibit transcription in E. coli. This inhibition can be relieved by adding lactose or isopropyl-β-D-thiogalactopyranoside (IPTG). lac repressor encoded by lacI
   6826..7254    -  rep_origin     f1 ori (sequence partly withheld): f1 bacteriophage origin of replication; arrow indicates direction of (+) strand synthesis
   7265..7519    -  CDS            BRP1 (fragment): BRP1_YEAST - Protein predicted: Swiss-Prot protein existence level 4. From Saccharomyces cerevisiae (strain ATCC 204508 / S288c) (Baker's yeast).
   7621..7637    -  promoter       ARG4 promoter (fragment): S. cerevisiae ARG4
   7742..7825    +  CDS            YG007_YEAST: Protein predicted: Swiss-Prot protein existence level 4. From Saccharomyces cerevisiae (strain ATCC 204508 / S288c) (Baker's yeast).
>Addgene plasmid #168080 | cyterm-yeVenus pDRF1-GW | addgene full sequence | sequence record 332143 | Addgene NGS Result
CAATAGTGAAAATCTTTTTTTCTTCTATATCTACAAAAACTTTTTTTTTCTATCAACCTCGTTGATAAAT
TTTTTCTTTAACAATCGTTAATAATTAATTAATTGGAAAATAACCATTTTTTCTCTCTTTTATACACACA
TTCAAAAGAAAGAAAAAAAATATACCCCAGCCTCGACTAGTGAATTCGCGGCCATCACAAGTTTGTACAA
AAAAGCAGGCTGCTAGCGCTACCGGACTCAGATCTGGTACCCCTTGCAGCTTCCAGTTGTCAGGAAGAGA
AGGCTCCCATGGATCCTGTGGTGGTGCTGGGGCTCTGTCTCTCCTGTTTGCTTCTCCTTTCACTCTGGAA
ACAGAGCTATGGGGGAGGGAAGCTTCGAATTCTGCAGTCGACGGTACCGCGGGCCCGGGATCCACCGGTC
GCCACCATGTCTAAAGGTGAAGAATTATTCACTGGTGTTGTCCCAATTTTGGTTGAATTAGATGGTGATG
TTAATGGTCACAAATTTTCTGTCTCCGGTGAAGGTGAAGGTGATGCTACTTACGGTAAATTGACCTTAAA
ATTGATTTGTACTACTGGTAAATTGCCAGTTCCATGGCCAACCTTAGTCACTACTTTAGGTTATGGTTTG
CAATGTTTTGCTAGATACCCAGATCATATGAAACAACATGACTTTTTCAAGTCTGCCATGCCAGAAGGTT
ATGTTCAAGAAAGAACTATTTTTTTCAAAGATGACGGTAACTACAAGACCAGAGCTGAAGTCAAGTTTGA
AGGTGATACCTTAGTTAATAGAATCGAATTAAAAGGTATTGATTTTAAAGAAGATGGTAACATTTTAGGT
CACAAATTGGAATACAACTATAACTCTCACAATGTTTACATCACTGCTGACAAACAAAAGAATGGTATCA
AAGCTAACTTCAAAATTAGACACAACATTGAAGATGGTGGTGTTCAATTAGCTGACCATTATCAACAAAA
TACTCCAATTGGTGATGGTCCAGTCTTGTTACCAGACAACCATTACTTATCCTATCAATCTGCCTTATCC
AAAGATCCAAACGAAAAGAGAGACCACATGGTCTTGTTAGAATTTGTTACTGCTGCTGGTATTACCCATG
GTATGGATGAATTGTACAAATAAGCGGCCGCACCCAGCTTTCTTGTACAAAGTGGTGTAGTTAATTCATG
ATGGCCGCTGCAGGTCGACCTCGAGGGGGGGCCCGGTACCCAATTCGCCCTATAGTGAGTCGTATTACGC
GCGGATCCAGCTTTGGACTTCTTCGCCAGAGGTTTGGTCAAGTCTCCAATCAAGGTTGTCGGCTTGTCTA
CCTTGCCAGAAATTTACGAAAAGATGGAAAAGGGTCAAATCGTTGGTAGATACGTTGTTGACACTTCTAA
ATAAGCGAATTTCTTATGATTTATGATTTTTATTATTAAATAAGTTATAAAAAAAATAAGTGTATACAAA
TTTTAAAGTGACTCTTAGGTTTTAAAACGAAAATTCTTATTCTTGAGTAACTCTTTCCTGTAGGTCAGGT
TGCTTTCTCAGGTATAGCATGAGGTCGCTCTTATTGACCACACCTCTACCGGCATGCCAATTCACTGGCC
GTCGTTTTACAACGTCGTGACTGGGAAAACCCTGGCGTTACCCAACTTAATCGCCTTGCAGCACATCCCC
CTTTCGCCAGCTGGCGTAATAGCGAAGAGGCCCGCACCGATCGCCCTTCCCAACAGTTGCGCAGCCTGAA
TGGCGAATGGCGCCTGATGCGGTATTTTCTCCTTACGCATCTGTGCGGTATTTCACACCGCATAATCGGA
TCGTACTTGTTACCCATCATTGAATTTTGAACATCCGAACCTGGGAGTTTTCCCTGAAACAGATAGTATA
TTTGAACCTGTATAATAATATATAGTCTAGCGCTTTACGGAAGACAATGTATGTATTTCGGTTCCTGGAG
AAACTATTGCATCTATTGCATAGGTAATCTTGCACGTCGCATCCCCGGTTCATTTTCTGCGTTTCCATCT
TGCACTTCAATAGCATATCTTTGTTAACGAAGCATCTGTGCTTCATTTTGTAGAACAAAAATGCAACGCG
AGAGCGCTAATTTTTCAAACAAAGAATCTGAGCTGCATTTTTACAGAACAGAAATGCAACGCGAAAGCGC
TATTTTACCAACGAAGAATCTGTGCTTCATTTTTGTAAAACAAAAATGCAACGCGAGAGCGCTAATTTTT
CAAACAAAGAATCTGAGCTGCATTTTTACAGAACAGAAATGCAACGCGAGAGCGCTATTTTACCAACAAA
GAATCTATACTTCTTTTTTGTTCTACAAAAATGCATCCCGAGAGCGCTATTTTTCTAACAAAGCATCTTA
GATTACTTTTTTTCTCCTTTGTGCGCTCTATAATGCAGTCTCTTGATAACTTTTTGCACTGTAGGTCCGT
TAAGGTTAGAAGAAGGCTACTTTGGTGTCTATTTTCTCTTCCATAAAAAAAGCCTGACTCCACTTCCCGC
GTTTACTGATTACTAGCGAAGCTGCGGGTGCATTTTTTCAAGATAAAGGCATCCCCGATTATATTCTATA
CCGATGTGGATTGCGCATACTTTGTGAACAGAAAGTGATAGCGTTGATGATTCTTCATTGGTCAGAAAAT
TATGAACGGTTTCTTCTATTTTGTCTCTATATACTACGTATAGGAAATGTTTACATTTTCGTATTGTTTT
CGATTCACTCTATGAATAGTTCTTACTACAATTTTTTTGTCTAAAGAGTAATACTAGAGATAAACATAAA
AAATGTAGAGGTCGAGTTTAGATGCAAGTTCAAGGAGCGAAAGGTGGATGGGTAGGTTATATAGGGATAT
AGCACAGAGATATATAGCAAAGAGATACTTTTGAGCAATGTTTGTGGAAGCGGTATTCGCAATATTTTAG
TAGCTCGTTACAGTCCGGTGCGTTTTTGGTTTTTTGAAAGTGCGTCTTCAGAGCGCTTTTGGTTTTCAAA
AGCGCTCTGAAGTTCCTATACTTTCTAGCTAGAGAATAGGAACTTCGGAATAGGAACTTCAAAGCGTTTC
CGAAAACGAGCGCTTCCGAAAATGCAACGCGAGCTGCGCACATACAGCTCACTGTTCACGTCGCACCTAT
ATCTGCGTGTTGCCTGTATATATATATACATGAGAAGAACGGCATAGTGCGTGTTTATGCTTAAATGCGT
ACTTATATGCGTCTATTTATGTAGGATGAAAGGTAGTCTAGTACCTCCTGTGATATTATCCCATTCCATG
CGGGGTATCGTATGCTTCCTTCAGCACTACCCTTTAGCTGTTCTATATGCTGCCACTCCTCAATTGGATT
AGTCTCATCCTTCAATGCTATCATTTCCTTTGATATTGGATCGATCCGATGATAAGCTGTCAAACATGAG
AATTGGGTAATAACTGATATAATTAAATTGAAGCTCTAATTTGTGAGTTTAGTATACATGCATTTACTTA
TAATACAGTTTTTTAGTTTTGCTGGCCGCATCTTCTCAAATATGCTTCCCAGCCTGCTTTTCTGTAACGT
TCACCCTCTACCTTAGCATCCCTTCCCTTTGCAAATAGTCCTCTTCCAACAATAATAATGTCAGATCCTG
TAGAGACCACATCATCCACGGTTCTATACTGTTGACCCAATGCGTCTCCCTTGTCATCTAAACCCACACC
GGGTGTCATAATCAACCAATCGTAACCTTCATCTCTTCCACCCATGTCTCTTTGAGCAATAAAGCCGATA
ACAAAATCTTTGTCGCTCTTCGCAATGTCAACAGTACCCTTAGTATATTCTCCAGTAGATAGGGAGCCCT
TGCATGACAATTCTGCTAACATCAAAAGGCCTCTAGGTTCCTTTGTTACTTCTTCTGCCGCCTGCTTCAA
ACCGCTAACAATACCTGGGCCCACCACACCGTGTGCATTCGTAATGTCTGCCCATTCTGCTATTCTGTAT
ACACCCGCAGAGTACTGCAATTTGACTGTATTACCAATGTCAGCAAATTTTCTGTCTTCGAAGAGTAAAA
AATTGTACTTGGCGGATAATGCCTTTAGCGGCTTAACTGTGCCCTCCATGGAAAAATCAGTCAAGATATC
CACATGTGTTTTTAGTAAACAAATTTTGGGACCTAATGCTTCAACTAACTCCAGTAATTCCTTGGTGGTA
CGAACATCCAATGAAGCACACAAGTTTGTTTGCTTTTCGTGCATGATATTAAATAGCTTGGCAGCAACAG
GACTAGGATGAGTAGCAGCACGTTCCTTATATGTAGCTTTCGACATGATTTATCTTCGTTTCCTGCATGT
TTTTGTTCTGTGCAGTTGGGTTAAGAATACTGGGCAATTTCATGTTTCTTCAACACTACATATGCGTATA
TATACCAATCTAAGTCTGTGCTCCTTCCTTCGTTCTTCCTTCTGTTCGGAGATTACCGAATCAAAAAAAT
TTCAAGGAAACCGAAATCAAAAAAAAGAATAAAAAAAAAATGATGAATTGAAAAGCTAATTCTTGAAGAC
GAAAGGGCCTCGTGATACGCCTATTTTTATAGGTTAATGTCATGATAATAATGGTTTCTTAGACGTCAGG
TGGCACTTTTCGGGGAAATGTGCGCGGAACCCCTATTTGTTTATTTTTCTAAATACATTCAAATATGTAT
CCGCTCATGAGACAATAACCCTGATAAATGCTTCAATAATATTGAAAAAGGAAGAGTATGAGTATTCAAC
ATTTCCGTGTCGCCCTTATTCCCTTTTTTGCGGCATTTTGCCTTCCTGTTTTTGCTCACCCAGAAACGCT
GGTGAAAGTAAAAGATGCTGAAGATCAGTTGGGTGCACGAGTGGGTTACATCGAACTGGATCTCAACAGC
GGTAAGATCCTTGAGAGTTTTCGCCCCGAAGAACGTTTTCCAATGATGAGCACTTTTAAAGTTCTGCTAT
GTGGCGCGGTATTATCCCGTATTGACGCCGGGCAAGAGCAACTCGGTCGCCGCATACACTATTCTCAGAA
TGACTTGGTTGAGTACTCACCAGTCACAGAAAAGCATCTTACGGATGGCATGACAGTAAGAGAATTATGC
AGTGCTGCCATAACCATGAGTGATAACACTGCGGCCAACTTACTTCTGACAACGATCGGAGGACCGAAGG
AGCTAACCGCTTTTTTGCACAACATGGGGGATCATGTAACTCGCCTTGATCGTTGGGAACCGGAGCTGAA
TGAAGCCATACCAAACGACGAGCGTGACACCACGATGCCTGTAGCAATGGCAACAACGTTGCGCAAACTA
TTAACTGGCGAACTACTTACTCTAGCTTCCCGGCAACAATTAATAGACTGGATGGAGGCGGATAAAGTTG
CAGGACCACTTCTGCGCTCGGCCCTTCCGGCTGGCTGGTTTATTGCTGATAAATCTGGAGCCGGTGAGCG
TGGGTCTCGCGGTATCATTGCAGCACTGGGGCCAGATGGTAAGCCCTCCCGTATCGTAGTTATCTACACG
ACGGGGAGTCAGGCAACTATGGATGAACGAAATAGACAGATCGCTGAGATAGGTGCCTCACTGATTAAGC
ATTGGTAACTGTCAGACCAAGTTTACTCATATATACTTTAGATTGATTTAAAACTTCATTTTTAATTTAA
AAGGATCTAGGTGAAGATCCTTTTTGATAATCTCATGACCAAAATCCCTTAACGTGAGTTTTCGTTCCAC
TGAGCGTCAGACCCCGTAGAAAAGATCAAAGGATCTTCTTGAGATCCTTTTTTTCTGCGCGTAATCTGCT
GCTTGCAAACAAAAAAACCACCGCTACCAGCGGTGGTTTGTTTGCCGGATCAAGAGCTACCAACTCTTTT
TCCGAAGGTAACTGGCTTCAGCAGAGCGCAGATACCAAATACTGTTCTTCTAGTGTAGCCGTAGTTAGGC
CACCACTTCAAGAACTCTGTAGCACCGCCTACATACCTCGCTCTGCTAATCCTGTTACCAGTGGCTGCTG
CCAGTGGCGATAAGTCGTGTCTTACCGGGTTGGACTCAAGACGATAGTTACCGGATAAGGCGCAGCGGTC
GGGCTGAACGGGGGGTTCGTGCACACAGCCCAGCTTGGAGCGAACGACCTACACCGAACTGAGATACCTA
CAGCGTGAGCTATGAGAAAGCGCCACGCTTCCCGAAGGGAGAAAGGCGGACAGGTATCCGGTAAGCGGCA
GGGTCGGAACAGGAGAGCGCACGAGGGAGCTTCCAGGGGGAAACGCCTGGTATCTTTATAGTCCTGTCGG
GTTTCGCCACCTCTGACTTGAGCGTCGATTTTTGTGATGCTCGTCAGGGGGGCGGAGCCTATGGAAAAAC
GCCAGCAACGCGGCCTTTTTACGGTTCCTGGCCTTTTGCTGGCCTTTTGCTCACATGTTCTTTCCTGCGT
TATCCCCTGATTCTGTGGATAACCGTATTACCGCCTTTGAGTGAGCTGATACCGCTCGCCGCAGCCGAAC
GACCGAGCGCAGCGAGTCAGTGAGCGAGGAAGCGGAAGAGCGCCCAATACGCAAACCGCCTCTCCCCGCG
CGTTGGCCGATTCATTAATGCAGCTGGCACGACAGGTTTCCCGACTGGAAAGCGGGCAGTGAGCGCAACG
CAATTAATGTGAGTTAGCTCACTCATTAGGCACCCCAGGCTTTACACTTTATGCTTCCGGCTCGTATGTT
GTGTGGAATTGTGAGCGGATAACAATTTCACACAGGAAACAGCTATGACCATGATTACGCCAAGCTTACC
GCATCAGGAAATTGTAAGCGTTAATATTTTGTTAAAATTCGCGTTAAATTTTTGTTAAATCAGCTCATTT
TTTAACCAATAGGCCGAAATCGGCAAAATCCCTTATAAATCAAAAGAATAGACCGAGATAGGGT
[37 nt withheld, positions 6925-6961]
AAAGAACGTGGACTCCAACGTCAAAGG
[49 nt withheld, positions 6989-7037]
T
[91 nt withheld, positions 7039-7129]
G
[124 nt withheld, positions 7131-7254]
CCATTCGCCAAGCTTCCTGAAACGGAGAAACATAAACAGGCATTGCTGGGATCACCCATACATCACTCTG
TTTTGCCTGACCTTTTCCGGTAATTTGAAAACAAACCCGGTCTCGAAGCGGAGATCCGGCGATAATTACC
GCAGAAATAAACCCATACACGAGACGTAGAACCAGCCGCACATGGCCGGAGAAACTCCTGCGAGAATTTC
GTAAACTCGCGCGCATTGCATCTGTATTTCCTAATGCGGCACTTCCAGGCCTCGATCGAGACCGTTTATC
CATTGCTTTTTTGTTGTCTTTTTCCCTCGTTCACAGAAAGTCTGAAGAAGCTATAGTAGAACTATGAGCT
TTTTTTGTTTCTGTTTTCCTTTTTTTTTTTTTTACCTCTGTGGAAATTGTTACTCTCACACTCTTTAGTT
CGTTTGTTTGTTTTGTTTATTCCAATTATGACCGGTGACGAAACGTGGTCGATGGTGGGTACCGCTTATG
CTCCCCTCCATTAGTTTCGATTATATAAAAAGGCCAAATATTGTATTATTTTCAAATGTCCTATCATTAT
CGTCTAACATCTAATTTCTCTTAAATTTTTTCTCTTTCTTTCCTATAACAC
